>Addgene plasmid #135422 | pAAV-syn-FLEX-jYCaMP1 | addgene full sequence | sequence record 267930 | Addgene NGS Result
CTGCGCGCTCGCTCGCTCACTGAGGCCGCCCGGGCAAAGCCCGGGCGTCGGGCGACCTTTGGTCGCCCGG
CCTCAGTGAGCGAGCGAGCGCGCAGAGAGGGAGTGGCCAACTCCATCACTAGGGGTTCCTTGTAGTTAAT
GATTAACCCGCCATGCTACTTATCTACGTAGCCATGCTCTAGGAAGATCCGAGCTCCAGTGTGCTGGAAT
TCGCCCTTTTCAGTATTTAAATTGACGACCGACCCCGACCCACTGGACAAGCACCCAACCCCCATTCCCC
AAATTGCGCATCCCCTATCAGAGAGGGGGAGGGGAAACAGGATGCGGCGAGGCGCGTGCGCACTGCCAGC
TTCAGCACCGCGGACAGTGCCTTCGCCCCCGCCTGGCGGCGCGCGCCACCGCCGCCTCAGCACTGAAGGC
GCGCTGACGTCACTCGCCGGTCCCCCGCAAACTCCCCTTCCCGGCCACCTTGGTCGCGTCCGCGCCGCCG
CCGGCCCAGCCGGACCGCACCACGCGAGGCGCGAGATAGGGGGGCACGGGCGCGACCATCTGCGCTGCGG
CGCCGGCGACTCAGCGCTGCCTCAGTCTGCGGTGGGCAGCGGAGGAGTCGTGTCGTGCCTGAGAGCGCAG
CTGTGCTCCTGGGCACCGCGCAGTCCGCCCCCGCGGCTCCTGGCCAGACCACCCCTAGGACCCCCTGCCC
CAAGTCGCAGCCGTTGGATCAGGTAAGTATCAAGGTTACAAGACAGGTTTAAGGAGACCAATAGAAACTG
GGCTTGTCGAGACAGAGAAGACTCTTGCGTTTCTGATAGGCACCTATTGGTCTTACTGACATCCACTTTG
CCTTTCTCTCCACAGGTGATGATCCCCATAACTTCGTATAAAGTATCCTATACGAAGTTATATCAAAATA
GGAAGACCAATGCTTCACCATCGACCCGAATTGCCAAGCATCACCATCGACACATAACTTCGTATAATGT
ATGCTATACGAAGTTATACTAGTGCTAGCGGATCCTACTTCGCTGTCATCATTTGTACAAACTCTTCGTA
GTTTACCTGACCATCCCCATCGATGTCTGCTTCCCTGATCATTTCATCAACCTCTTCATCTGTTAACTTC
TCTCCAAGGTTTGTCATCACGTGGCGAAGCTCTGCTGCACTGATGTAGCCATTGCCATCCTTATCAAACA
CACCGAACGCTTCTCTAATTTCTTCTTCCGTGTCCCTGTATTTCATTTTTCTTGCGTACATTGTCAGGAA
CTCAGGGAAGTCGATTGTGCCGTCACCGTCGGCATCTACTTCATTGATCATGTCCTGCAGCTCTGCTTCT
GTGGGGTTCTGCCCCAGAGACCGCATCACCGTCCCCAGCTCCTTGGTTGTTATTGTCCCATCCCCGTCCT
TGTCAAATAGGGAGAAAAGCTCTTTAAATTCTGCGATCTGCTCTTCAGTCAGTTGGTCAGGTGGGTTGTA
CTCCAGCTTGTGCCCCAGGATGTTGCCGTCCTCCTTGAAGTCGATGCCCTTAAGCTCGATGCGGTTCACC
AGGGTGTCGCCCTCGAACTTCACCTCGGCGCGGGTCTTGTAGTTGCCGTCGTCCTTGAAGAAGATGGTGC
GCTCCTGCACGTAGCCTTCGGGCATGGCGGACTTGAAGAAGTCGTGCTGCTTCATGTGGTCGGGGTAGCG
GGCGAAGCACTGCAGGCCGTAGCCCAGGGTGGTCACGAGGGTGGGCCAGGGCACGGGCAGCTTGCCGGTG
GTGCAGATCAGCTTCAGGGTCAGCTTGCCGTAGGTGGCATCGCCCTCACCCTCGCCGGACACGCTGAACT
TGTGGCCGTTTACGTCGCCGTCCAGCTCGACCAGGATGGGCACCACCCCGGTGAACAGCTCCTCGCCCTT
GCTCACCATGCTCCCTCCGGTACCGCCCTTGTACAGCTCGTCCATGCCGAGAGTGATCCCGGCGGCGGTC
ACGAACTCCAGCAGGACCATGTGATCGCGCTTCTCGTTGGGGTCTTTCGAAAGCACGGGCTGGTAGCTCA
GGTAGTGGTTGTCGGGCAGCAGCACGGGGCCGTCGCCGATGGGGGTGTTCTGCTGGTAGTGGTAGGCGAG
CTGCACGCCGCCGTCCTCGATGTTGTGGCGGATCTTGAAGTTCGCCTTGATGCCGTTCTTCTGCTTGTCG
GCGGTGATATAGACGTTCTCGAGTGAGCTCAGCCGACCTATAGCTCTGACTGCGTGACCTGTCTTATTCC
ACTTACGACGTGATGAGTCGACCATGGTGGCGATATCACCGGTGGTACCACTAGTATAACTTCGTATAGG
ATACTTTATACGAAGTTATCATTGGGATTCTTCCTATTTTGATCCAAGCATCACCATCGACCCTCTAGTC
CAAATCTCACCATCGACCCATAACTTCGTATAGCATACATTATACGAAGTTATGTCCCTCGAAGAGGTTC
GAAACACTGAAAAGGGCCAATTCTGCAAATGATCCACTCGAGAAGCTTATCGATAATCAACCTCTGGATT
ACAAAATTTGTGAAAGATTGACTGGTATTCTTAACTATGTTGCTCCTTTTACGCTATGTGGATACGCTGC
TTTAATGCCTTTGTATCATGCTATTGCTTCCCGTATGGCTTTCATTTTCTCCTCCTTGTATAAATCCTGG
TTGCTGTCTCTTTATGAGGAGTTGTGGCCCGTTGTCAGGCAACGTGGCGTGGTGTGCACTGTGTTTGCTG
ACGCAACCCCCACTGGTTGGGGCATTGCCACCACCTGTCAGCTCCTTTCCGGGACTTTCGCTTTCCCCCT
CCCTATTGCCACGGCGGAACTCATCGCCGCCTGCCTTGCCCGCTGCTGGACAGGGGCTCGGCTGTTGGGC
ACTGACAATTCCGTGGTGTTGTCGGGGAAATCATCGTCCTTTCCTTGGCTGCTCGCCTGTGTTGCCACCT
GGATTCTGCGCGGGACGTCCTTCTGCTACGTCCCTTCGGCCCTCAATCCAGCGGACCTTCCTTCCCGCGG
CCTGCTGCCGGCTCTGCGGCCTCTTCCGCGTCTTCGCCTTCGCCCTCAGACGAGTCGGATCTCCCTTTGG
GCCGCCTCCCCGCATCGATACCGTCGACCCGGGCGGCCGCTCGAGCATGCATCTAGAGTCGACCCGGGCG
GCCGCTTCGAGCAGACATGATAAGATACATTGATGAGTTTGGACAAACCACAACTAGAATGCAGTGAAAA
AAATGCTTTATTTGTGAAATTTGTGATGCTATTGCTTTATTTGTAACCATTATAAGCTGCAATAAACAAG
TTAACAACAACAATTGCATTCATTTTATGTTTCAGGTTCAGGGGGAGATGTGGGAGGTTTTTTAAAGCAA
GTAAAACCTCTACAAATGTGGTAAAATCGATAAGGATCTTCCTAGAGCATGGCTACGTAGATAAGTAGCA
TGGCGGGTTAATCATTAACTACAAGGAACCCCTAGTGATGGAGTTGGCCACTCCCTCTCTGCGCGCTCGC
TCGCTCACTGAGGACGCCCGGGCTTTGCCCGGGCGGCCTCAGTGAGCGAGCGAGCGCGCAGCTGCATTAA
TGAATCGGCCAACGCGCGGGGAGAGGCGGTTTGCGTATTGGGCGCTCTTCCGCTTCCTCGCTCACTGACT
CGCTGCGCTCGGTCGTTCGGCTGCGGCGAGCGGTATCAGCTCACTCAAAGGCGGTAATACGGTTATCCAC
AGAATCAGGGGATAACGCAGGAAAGAACATGTGAGCAAAAGGCCAGCAAAAGGCCAGGAACCGTAAAAAG
GCCGCGTTGCTGGCGTTTTTCCATAGGCTCCGCCCCCCTGACGAGCATCACAAAAATCGACGCTCAAGTC
AGAGGTGGCGAAACCCGACAGGACTATAAAGATACCAGGCGTTTCCCCCTGGAAGCTCCCTCGTGCGCTC
TCCTGTTCCGACCCTGCCGCTTACCGGATACCTGTCCGCCTTTCTCCCTTCGGGAAGCGTGGCGCTTTCT
CATAGCTCACGCTGTAGGTATCTCAGTTCGGTGTAGGTCGTTCGCTCCAAGCTGGGCTGTGTGCACGAAC
CCCCCGTTCAGCCCGACCGCTGCGCCTTATCCGGTAACTATCGTCTTGAGTCCAACCCGGTAAGACACGA
CTTATCGCCACTGGCAGCAGCCACTGGTAACAGGATTAGCAGAGCGAGGTATGTAGGCGGTGCTACAGAG
TTCTTGAAGTGGTGGCCTAACTACGGCTACACTAGAAGAACAGTATTTGGTATCTGCGCTCTGCTGAAGC
CAGTTACCTTCGGAAAAAGAGTTGGTAGCTCTTGATCCGGCAAACAAACCACCGCTGGTAGCGGTGGTTT
TTTTGTTTGCAAGCAGCAGATTACGCGCAGAAAAAAAGGATCTCAAGAAGATCCTTTGATCTTTTCTACG
GGGTCTGACGCTCAGTGGAACGAAAACTCACGTTAAGGGATTTTGGTCATGAGATTATCAAAAAGGATCT
TCACCTAGATCCTTTTAAATTAAAAATGAAGTTTTAAATCAATCTAAAGTATATATGAGTAAACTTGGTC
TGACAGTTACCAATGCTTAATCAGTGAGGCACCTATCTCAGCGATCTGTCTATTTCGTTCATCCATAGTT
GCCTGACTCCCCGTCGTGTAGATAACTACGATACGGGAGGGCTTACCATCTGGCCCCAGTGCTGCAATGA
TACCGCGAGACCCACGCTCACCGGCTCCAGATTTATCAGCAATAAACCAGCCAGCCGGAAGGGCCGAGCG
CAGAAGTGGTCCTGCAACTTTATCCGCCTCCATCCAGTCTATTAATTGTTGCCGGGAAGCTAGAGTAAGT
AGTTCGCCAGTTAATAGTTTGCGCAACGTTGTTGCCATTGCTACAGGCATCGTGGTGTCACGCTCGTCGT
TTGGTATGGCTTCATTCAGCTCCGGTTCCCAACGATCAAGGCGAGTTACATGATCCCCCATGTTGTGCAA
AAAAGCGGTTAGCTCCTTCGGTCCTCCGATCGTTGTCAGAAGTAAGTTGGCCGCAGTGTTATCACTCATG
GTTATGGCAGCACTGCATAATTCTCTTACTGTCATGCCATCCGTAAGATGCTTTTCTGTGACTGGTGAGT
ACTCAACCAAGTCATTCTGAGAATAGTGTATGCGGCGACCGAGTTGCTCTTGCCCGGCGTCAATACGGGA
TAATACCGCGCCACATAGCAGAACTTTAAAAGTGCTCATCATTGGAAAACGTTCTTCGGGGCGAAAACTC
TCAAGGATCTTACCGCTGTTGAGATCCAGTTCGATGTAACCCACTCGTGCACCCAACTGATCTTCAGCAT
CTTTTACTTTCACCAGCGTTTCTGGGTGAGCAAAAACAGGAAGGCAAAATGCCGCAAAAAAGGGAATAAG
GGCGACACGGAAATGTTGAATACTCATACTCTTCCTTTTTCAATATTATTGAAGCATTTATCAGGGTTAT
TGTCTCATGAGCGGATACATATTTGAATGTATTTAGAAAAATAAACAAATAGGGGTTCCGCGCACATTTC
CCCGAAAAGTGCCACCTAAATTGTAAGCGTTAATATTTTGTTAAAATTCGCGTTAAATTTTTGTTAAATC
AGCTCATTTTTTAACCAATAGGCCGAAATCGGCAAAATCCCTTATAAATCAAAAGAATAGACCGAGATAG
GGT
[37 nt withheld, positions 5674-5710]
AAAGAACGTGGACTCCAACGTCAAAGG
[49 nt withheld, positions 5738-5786]
T
[91 nt withheld, positions 5788-5878]
G
[124 nt withheld, positions 5880-6003]
CCCATTCGCCATTCAGGCTGCGCAACTGTTGGGAAGGGCGATCGGTGCGGGCCTCTTCGCTATTACGCCA
G
Features (pLannotate 1.2.2; 19 found; start..end, strand, type, name):
    233..630     +  promoter       hSyn promoter (fragment): human synapsin I promoter; confers neuron-specific expression (Kügler et al., 2003)
    723..855     +  intron         chimeric intron: chimera between introns from human β-globin and immunoglobulin heavy chain genes
    868..901     -  protein_bind   lox2272: Cre-mediated recombination occurs in the 8-bp core sequence (GGATACTT). lox2272 sites are compatible with each other, but incompatible with loxP or loxN sites (Lee and Saito, 1988). Cre recombinase
    964..997     -  protein_bind   loxP: Cre-mediated recombination occurs in the 8-bp core sequence (GCATACAT). Cre recombinase
   1017..2273    -  CDS            GCaMP6f (fragment): improved fluorescent protein-based calcium sensor (Chen et al., 2013)
   2296..2329    +  protein_bind   lox2272: Cre-mediated recombination occurs in the 8-bp core sequence (GGATACTT). lox2272 sites are compatible with each other, but incompatible with loxP or loxN sites (Lee and Saito, 1988). Cre recombinase
   2400..2433    +  protein_bind   loxP: Cre-mediated recombination occurs in the 8-bp core sequence (GCATACAT). Cre recombinase
   2505..3093    +  misc_feature   WPRE: woodchuck hepatitis virus posttranscriptional regulatory element
   3171..3292    -  polyA_signal   SV40 poly(A) signal: SV40 polyadenylation signal
   3315..3383    -  CDS            large T antigen (fragment): large T antigen from SV40 (simian virus 40)
   3489..3523    -  repeat_region  AAV2 ITR (fragment): inverted terminal repeat of adeno-associated virus serotype 2 inverted
   3534..3561    -  repeat_region  AAV2 ITR (fragment): inverted terminal repeat of adeno-associated virus serotype 2 inverted
   3559..3615    -  CDS            lacI (fragment): lac repressor; lacI; The lac repressor binds to the lac operator to inhibit transcription in E. coli. This inhibition can be relieved by adding lactose or isopropyl-β-D-thiogalactopyranoside (IPTG).
   3798..4386    -  rep_origin     ori: high-copy-number ColE1/pMB1/pBR322/pUC origin of replication
   4557..5417    -  CDS            AmpR: β-lactamase; bla; confers resistance to ampicillin, carbenicillin, and related antibiotics
   5418..5522    -  promoter       AmpR promoter: bla
   5575..6003    -  rep_origin     f1 ori (sequence partly withheld): f1 bacteriophage origin of replication; arrow indicates direction of (+) strand synthesis
   6008..3       -  CDS            lacZα (fragment) (across the origin): LacZα fragment of β-galactosidase; lacZ fragment
   6072..130     -  repeat_region  AAV2 ITR (fragment) (across the origin): inverted terminal repeat of adeno-associated virus serotype 2 inverted
