[The description below was written by a language model from this plasmid's Addgene catalogue record and pLannotate feature annotations shown in this document.]
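Description:
pAAV-syn-FLEX-jYCaMP1 is an AAV transfer plasmid for Cre-dependent, neuron-specific expression of jYCaMP1, a synthetic yellow fluorescent protein calcium indicator. It is built on a pAAV backbone and is maintained in E. coli through a high-copy ColE1/pUC-type origin with ampicillin selection from the β-lactamase gene. An f1 phage origin is also present. The expression cassette is flanked by AAV2 inverted terminal repeats, which allow it to be packaged into recombinant AAV particles. The automated annotation detects the ITRs only as fragments, which is common for these repetitive, structured elements. The recommended recombination-deficient growth strain fits with the need to keep them intact.

Transcription is driven by the human synapsin I promoter, which restricts expression to neurons, followed by a chimeric β-globin/immunoglobulin intron. The jYCaMP1 coding sequence, about 1.26 kb, lies in reverse orientation relative to the promoter. The annotation software labels it as a GCaMP6f fragment, reflecting sequence similarity to the GCaMP family. It is bracketed by oppositely oriented pairs of lox2272 and loxP sites in a FLEX (flip-excision) arrangement. Without Cre the sensor is antisense and is not produced. When Cre is present, recombination between one compatible pair inverts the cassette, and excision between the other pair then locks it in the sense orientation. A WPRE downstream enhances transcript stability and expression, and an SV40 polyadenylation signal terminates the message.

The plasmid is intended for AAV production or direct transfection, giving calcium imaging in genetically defined, Cre-expressing neuronal populations. The associated publication describes the sensor as optimized for two-photon imaging at fiber laser wavelengths.
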