Addgene plasmid #135422: pAAV-syn-FLEX-jYCaMP1
Purpose: Yellow protein calcium sensor expressed under human Synapsin1 promoter, Cre mediated flip-excision switch, for AAV production or direct transfection
Depositing lab: Kaspar Podgorski. Depositing organization: HHMI, Janelia Research Campus. Publication: jYCaMP: an optimized calcium indicator for two-photon imaging at fiber laser wavelengths. Mohr MA, Bushey D, Aggarwal A, Marvin JS, Kim JJ, Marquez EJ, Liang Y, Patel R, Macklin JJ, Lee CY, Tsang A, Tsegaye G, Ahrens AM, Chen JL, Kim DS, Wong AM, Looger LL, Schreiter ER, Podgorski K. Nat Methods. 2020 May 25. pii: 10.1038/s41592-020-0835-7. doi: 10.1038/s41592-020-0835-7. PubMed 32451475.
Backbone
  Vector backbone: pAAV
  Backbone size w/o insert (bp): 5143
  Vector type: Mammalian Expression, AAV
Growth in bacteria
  Bacterial resistance: Ampicillin, 100 μg/mL
  Growth temperature: 37°C
  Growth strain: NEB Stable
  Copy number: High Copy
Gene/Insert
  Gene/Insert name: jYCaMP1
  Species: Synthetic
  Insert size (bp): 1261
  Promoter: hSyn
  Cloning method: Gibson Cloning
  Sequencing primers: 5′ atgcTATACGAAGTTATACTAGTGCTAGCGGATCCTACTTCGCTGTCATCATttgtacaaactc; 3′ TACTAGTGGTACCACCGGTGATATCgccaccATGGTCGACTCATCACG
Resource information
  A portion of this plasmid was derived from a plasmid made by: GENIE Project, Janelia Research Campus
Terms and licenses: Academic/Nonprofit Terms; Industry Terms: Not Available to Industry
How to cite: pAAV-syn-FLEX-jYCaMP1 was a gift from Kaspar Podgorski (Addgene plasmid # 135422 ; http://n2t.net/addgene:135422 ; RRID:Addgene_135422)
